Addgene plasmid #188567: pCAG-G-Flamp1
Purpose: green biosensor for cAMP in mammalian cells
Depositing lab: Jun Chu. Publication: A high-performance genetically encoded fluorescent indicator for in vivo cAMP imaging. Wang L, Wu C, Peng W, Zhou Z, Zeng J, Li X, Yang Y, Yu S, Zou Y, Huang M, Liu C, Chen Y, Li Y, Ti P, Liu W, Gao Y, Zheng W, Zhong H, Gao S, Lu Z, Ren PG, Ng HL, He J, Chen S, Xu M, Li Y, Chu J. Nat Commun. 2022 Sep 12;13(1):5363. doi: 10.1038/s41467-022-32994-7. PubMed 36097007.
Backbone
  Vector backbone: pCAG
  Backbone size w/o insert (bp): 6342
  Total vector size (bp): 7608
  Vector type: Mammalian Expression
  Selectable markers: Neomycin (select with G418)
Growth in bacteria
  Bacterial resistance: Ampicillin, 100 μg/mL
  Growth temperature: 37°C
  Growth strain: DH5alpha
  Copy number: High Copy
Gene/Insert
  Gene/Insert name: G-Flamp1
  Species: Synthetic
  Insert size (bp): 1266
  Promoter: CAG
  Tag / fusion protein: His tag
  Cloning method: Restriction Enzyme; 5′ cloning site BamHI (unknown if destroyed); 3′ cloning site EcoRI (unknown if destroyed)
  Sequencing primers: 5′ GCAACGTGCTGGTTATTGTG; 3′ TAGAAGGCACAGTCGAGG
Terms and licenses: Academic/Nonprofit Terms; Industry Terms: Not Available to Industry
Depositor comments: Please visit https://www.biorxiv.org/content/10.1101/2022.02.27.482140v1 for bioRxiv preprint.
How to cite: pCAG-G-Flamp1 was a gift from Jun Chu (Addgene plasmid # 188567 ; http://n2t.net/addgene:188567 ; RRID:Addgene_188567)
