[The description below was written by a language model from this plasmid's Addgene catalogue record and pLannotate feature annotations shown in this document.]
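Description:
pCAG-G-Flamp1 is a 7.6 kb mammalian expression plasmid built on a pCAG backbone that drives a genetically encoded green fluorescent indicator for cyclic AMP. In E. coli it is maintained at high copy by a ColE1/pUC-type origin and selected with ampicillin through the β-lactamase gene and its native promoter. An f1 phage origin is also present, along with leftover lac promoter/operator, CAP-site and lacI fragments from the parental cloning vector. For mammalian cells, a separate cassette places the neomycin phosphotransferase gene between the SV40 early promoter and the SV40 polyadenylation signal, allowing G418 selection of stable transfectants. A short ble fragment annotated after neo appears to be a remnant rather than a functional marker.

The payload is the synthetic G-Flamp1 coding sequence of about 1.27 kb, cloned between BamHI and EcoRI sites downstream of the CAG promoter. The annotation shows the promoter's CMV immediate-early enhancer and its chimeric chicken β-actin/rabbit β-globin intron, and the transcript ends at a bovine growth hormone polyadenylation signal. Upstream of the sensor, the reading frame carries a leader containing a His tag, the T7 gene 10 leader and an Xpress epitope with an enterokinase site, which is consistent with the His tag listed in the record. The only sensor component the automated annotation recognises is an EGFP-related green fluorescent protein segment. The flanking coding sequence, presumably the cAMP-sensing portion, is unannotated, and the record does not state its origin or the sensor's architecture. The plasmid is intended for strong constitutive expression of the indicator in mammalian cells for fluorescence imaging of cAMP dynamics.
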