Features (pLannotate 1.2.2; 21 found; start..end, strand, type, name):
     92..395     +  enhancer       CMV enhancer: human cytomegalovirus immediate early enhancer
    671..1687    +  intron         chimeric intron: chimera between introns from chicken β-actin and rabbit β-globin
   1748..1765    +  misc_feature   MCS (fragment): multiple cloning site
   1804..1824    +  CDS            capTEV™ (fragment): composite tag for in vivo biotinylation, TEV protease cleavage, and 6xHis tagging
   1825..1857    +  CDS            T7 tag (gene 10 leader): leader peptide from bacteriophage T7 gene 10 promotes efficient translation in E. coli
   1861..1884    +  CDS            Xpress™ tag: Xpress™ epitope tag, including an enterokinase recognition and cleavage site
   2119..2841    +  CDS            cEGFP: cEGFP is a basic (constitutively fluorescent) green fluorescent protein published in 2008, derived from Aequorea victoria.
   3203..3427    +  polyA_signal   bGH poly(A) signal: bovine growth hormone polyadenylation signal
   3431..3452    +  promoter       SV40 promoter (fragment): SV40 enhancer and early promoter
   3473..3901    +  rep_origin     f1 ori (sequence partly withheld): f1 bacteriophage origin of replication; arrow indicates direction of (+) strand synthesis
   3915..4244    +  promoter       SV40 promoter: SV40 enhancer and early promoter
   4311..5102    +  CDS            neo: KKA2_KLEPN - Also known as kan, nptII. Experimental evidence at protein level: Swiss-Prot protein existence level 1. Resistance to kanamycin, neomycin, paromomycin, ribostamycin, butirosin and gentamicin B. From Klebsiella pneumoniae.
   5128..5286    +  CDS            ble (fragment): BLE_KLEPN - Experimental evidence at protein level: Swiss-Prot protein existence level 1. Binding protein with a strong affinity to the bleomycin family of antibiotics. Binds to CL990; an antimitotic-antibiotic compound. From Klebsiella pneumoniae.
   5281..5402    +  polyA_signal   SV40 poly(A) signal: SV40 polyadenylation signal
   5475..5491    -  protein_bind   lac operator: The lac repressor binds to the lac operator to inhibit transcription in E. coli. This inhibition can be relieved by adding lactose or isopropyl-β-D-thiogalactopyranoside (IPTG). lac repressor encoded by lacI
   5499..5529    -  promoter       lac promoter: promoter for the E. coli lac operon
   5544..5565    -  protein_bind   CAP binding site: CAP binding activates transcription in the presence of cAMP. E. coli catabolite activator protein
   5578..5670    -  CDS            lacI (fragment): lac repressor; lacI; The lac repressor binds to the lac operator to inhibit transcription in E. coli. This inhibition can be relieved by adding lactose or isopropyl-β-D-thiogalactopyranoside (IPTG).
   5853..6441    -  rep_origin     ori: high-copy-number ColE1/pMB1/pBR322/pUC origin of replication
   6612..7472    -  CDS            AmpR: β-lactamase; bla; confers resistance to ampicillin, carbenicillin, and related antibiotics
   7473..7577    -  promoter       AmpR promoter: bla
>Addgene plasmid #188567 | pCAG-G-Flamp1 | addgene full sequence | sequence record 373729 | Addgene Partial NGS Result
GACGGATCGGGAGATCAATTCTGCAGGAATCTAGTTATTAATAGTAATCAATTACGGGGTCATTAGTTCA
TAGCCCATATATGGAGTTCCGCGTTACATAACTTACGGTAAATGGCCCGCCTGGCTGACCGCCCAACGAC
CCCCGCCCATTGACGTCAATAATGACGTATGTTCCCATAGTAACGCCAATAGGGACTTTCCATTGACGTC
AATGGGTGGAGTATTTACGGTAAACTGCCCACTTGGCAGTACATCAAGTGTATCATATGCCAAGTACGCC
CCCTATTGACGTCAATGACGGTAAATGGCCCGCCTGGCATTATGCCCAGTACATGACCTTATGGGACTTT
CCTACTTGGCAGTACATCTACGTATTAGTCATCGCTATTACCATGGTCGAGGTGAGCCCCACGTTCTGCT
TCACTCTCCCCATCTCCCCCCCCTCCCCACCCCCAATTTTGTATTTATTTATTTTTTAATTATTTTGTGC
AGCGATGGGGGCGGGGGGGGGGGGGGSGCGCCRGGSGGGGGGGGGGGGGGGGGGGGGGGGGGGGGGGSGR
GGSGGRGAGGKGCGGCGGCAGCCAATCAGAGCGGCGCGCTCCGAAAGTTTCCTTTTATGGCGAGGCGGCG
GCGGCGGCGGCCCTATAAAAAGCGAAGCGCGCGGCGGGCGGGAGTCGCTGCGCGCTGCCTTCGCCCCGTG
CCCCGCTCCGCCGCCGCCTCGCGCCGCCCGCCCCGGCTCTGACTGACCGCGTTACTCCCACAGGTGAGCG
GGCGGGACGGCCCTTCTCCTCCGGGCTGTAATTAGCGCTTGGTTTAATGACGGCTTGTTTCTTTTCTGTG
GCTGCGTGAAAGCCTTGAGGGGCTCCGGGAGGGCCCTTTGTGCGGGGGGAGCGGCTCGGGGGGTGCGTGC
GTGTGTGTGTGCGTGGGGAGCGCCGCGTGCGGCTCCGCGCTGCCCGGCGGCTGTGAGCGCTGCGGGCGCG
GCGCGGGGCTTTGTGCGCTCCGCAGTGTGCGCGAGGGGAGCGCGGCCGGGGGCGGTGCCCCGCGGTGCGG
GGGGGGCTGCGAGGGGAACAAAGGCTGCGTGCGGGGTGTGTGCGTGGGGGGGTGAGCAGGGGGTGTGGGC
GCGTCGGTCGGGCTGCAACCCCCCCTGCACCCCCCTCCCCGAGTTGCTGAGCACGGCCCGGCTTCGGGTG
CGGGGCTCCGTACGGGGCGTGGCGCGGGGCTCGCCGTGCCGGGCGGGGGGTGGCGGCAGGTGGGGGTGCC
GGGCGGGGCGGGGCCGCCTCGGGCCGGGGRGGGCTCGGGGGRGGGGCGCGGCGGCCCCCGGAGCGCCGGC
GGCTGTCGAGGCGCGGCGAGCCGCAGCCATTGCCTTTTATGGTAATCGTGCGAGAGGGCGCAGGGACTTC
CTTTGTCCCAAATCTGTGCGGAGCCGAAATCTGGGAGGCGCCGCCGCACCCCCTCTAGCGGGCGCGGGGC
GAAGCGGTGCGGCGCCGGCAGGAAGGAAATGGGCGGGGAGGGCCTTCGTGCGTCGCCGCGCCGCCGTCCC
CTTCTCCCTCTCCAGCCTCGGGGCTGTCCGCGGGGGGACGGCTGCCTTCGGGGGGGACGGGGCAGGGCGG
GGTTCGGCTTCTGGCGTGTGACCGGCGGCTCTAGAGCCTCTGCTAACCATGTTCATGCCTTCTTCTTTTT
CCTACAGCTCCTGGGCAACGTGCTGGTTATTGTGCTGTCTCATCATTTTGGCAAAGAATTGATTTGATAC
CGCGGGCCCGGGATCAGCTTGGTACCGAGCTCGGATCCGCCACCATGGGTTCTCATCATCATCATCATCA
TGGTATGGCTAGCATGACTGGTGGACAGCAAATGGGTCGGGATCTGTACGACGATGACGATAAGGATCCG
ATGGGCTTCTATCAAGAAGTCCGTCGCGGGGATTTCGTCCGCAATTGGCAATTGGTCGCCGCCGTGCCGT
TGTTTCAGAAGCTCGGCCCGGCCGTGCTGGTCGAGATCGTGCGCGCCTTAAGAGCCCGCACGGTGCCGGC
GGGCGCCGTGATCTGCCGCATTGGCGAGCCCGGCGATCGGATGTTCTTCGTCGTGGAGGGGAGCGTCAGC
GTCGCGACGAATTGGGGGAACGTCTATATCACAGCCGACAAGCAGAAGAACGGCATCAAGGCGAACTTCA
AGATCCGCCACAACGTTGAGGGCGGCGGCGTGCAGCTCGCCTACCACTACCAGCAGAACACCCCCATCGG
CGACGGCCCCGTGCTGCTGCCCGACAACCACTACCTGAGCGTGCAGTCCAAACTTTCGAAAGACCCCAAC
GAGAAGCGCGATCACATGGTCCTGCTGGAGTTCGTGACCGCCGCCGGGATCACTCTCGGCATGGACGAGC
TGTACAAGGGCGGTACCGGAGGGAGCATGGTGAGCAAGGGCGAGGAGCTGTTCACCGGGGTGGTGCCCAT
CCTGGTCGAGCTGGACGGCGACGTAAACGGCCACAAGTTCAGCGTGCGTGGCGAGGGCGAGGGCGATGCC
ACCAATGGCAAGCTGACCCTGAAGTTCATCTGCACCACCGGCAAGCTGCCCGTGCCCTGGCCCACCCTCG
TGACCACCCTGACCTACGGCGTGCAGTGCTTCGCACGCTACCCCGACCACATGAAGCAGCACGACTTCTT
CAAGTCCGCCATGCCCGAAGGCTACATCCAGGAGCGCACCATCGTTTTCAAGGACGACGGCACCTACAAG
ACCCGCGCCGAGGTGAAGTTCGAGGGCGACACCCTGGTGAACCGCATCGAGCTGAAGGGCATCGACTTCA
AGGAGGACGGCAACATCCTGGGGCACAAGCTGGAGTACAACCGCGTGAATCCGGTGGAGCTTGGCCCTGG
CGCCTTCTTCGGCGAGATGGCGCTGATCAGCGGCGAACCGCGTGTTGCGACCGTCAGCGCCGCAACGACG
GTCTCACTCCTGTCGCTGCATTCGGCGGATTTCCAGATGTTGTGCAGCAGCAGCCCGGAGATCGCGGAAA
TCTTCCGCAAGACCGCGCTCGAGCGTCGCGGCGCTGCGGCGAGCGCTTAATGAATTCTGCAGATATCCAG
CACAGTGGCGGCCGCTCGAGGTCACCCATTCGAACAAAAACTCATCTCAGAAGAGGATCTGAATATGCAT
ACCGGTCATCATCACCATCACCATTGAGTTTAAACCCGCTGATCAGCCTCGACTGTGCCTTCTAGTTGCC
AGCCATCTGTTGTTTGCCCCTCCCCCGTGCCTTCCTTGACCCTGGAAGGTGCCACTCCCACTGTCCTTTC
CTAATAAAATGAGGAAATTGCATCGCATTGTCTGAGTAGGTGTCATTCTATTCTGGGGGGTGGGGTGGGG
CAGGACAGCAAGGGGGAGGATTGGGAAGACAATAGCAGGCATGCTGGGGATGCGGTGGGCTCTATGGCTT
CTGAGGCGGAAAGAACCAGCTGGGGCTCTAGGGGGTATCCCC
[124 nt withheld, positions 3473-3596]
C
[91 nt withheld, positions 3598-3688]
A
[49 nt withheld, positions 3690-3738]
CCTTTGACGTTGGAGTCCACGTTCTTT
[37 nt withheld, positions 3766-3802]
ACCCTATCTCGGTCTATTCTTTTGATTTATAAGGGATTTTGCCGATTTCGGCCTATTGGTTAAAAAATGA
GCTGATTTAACAAAAATTTAACGCGAATTAATTCTGTGGAATGTGTGTCAGTTAGGGTGTGGAAAGTCCC
CAGGCTCCCCAGCAGGCAGAAGTATGCAAAGCATGCATCTCAATTAGTCAGCAACCAGGTGTGGAAAGTC
CCCAGGCTCCCCAGCAGGCAGAAGTATGCAAAGCATGCATCTCAATTAGTCAGCAACCATAGTCCCGCCC
CTAACTCCGCCCATCCCGCCCCTAACTCCGCCCAGTTCCGCCCATTCTCCGCCCCATGGCTGACTAATTT
TTTTTATTTATGCAGAGGCCGAGGCCGCCTCTGCCTCTGAGCTATTCCAGAAGTAGTGAGGAGGCTTTTT
TGGAGGCCTAGGCTTTTGCAAAAAGCTCCCGGGAGCTTGTATATCCATTTTCGGATCTGATCAAGAGACA
GGATGAGGATCGTTTCGCATGATTGAACAAGATGGATTGCACGCAGGTTCTCCGGCCGCTTGGGTGGAGA
GGCTATTCGGCTATGACTGGGCACAACAGACAATCGGCTGCTCTGATGCCGCCGTGTTCCGGCTGTCAGC
GCAGGGGCGCCCGGTTCTTTTTGTCAAGACCGACCTGTCCGGTGCCCTGAATGAACTGCAGGACGAGGCA
GCGCGGCTATCGTGGCTGGCCACGACGGGCGTTCCTTGCGCAGCTGTGCTCGACGTTGTCACTGAAGCGG
GAAGGGACTGGCTGCTATTGGGCGAAGTGCCGGGGCAGGATCTCCTGTCATCTCACCTTGCTCCTGCCGA
GAAAGTATCCATCATGGCTGATGCAATGCGGCGGCTGCATACGCTTGATCCGGCTACCTGCCCATTCGAC
CACCAAGCGAAACATCGCATCGAGCGAGCACGTACTCGGATGGAAGCCGGTCTTGTCGATCAGGATGATC
TGGACGAAGAGCATCAGGGGCTCGCGCCAGCCGAACTGTTCGCCAGGCTCAAGGCGCGCATGCCCGACGG
CGAGGATCTCGTCGTGACCCATGGCGATGCCTGCTTGCCGAATATCATGGTGGAAAATGGCCGCTTTTCT
GGATTCATCGACTGTGGCCGGCTGGGTGTGGCGGACCGCTATCAGGACATAGCGTTGGCTACCCGTGATA
TTGCTGAAGAGCTTGGCGGCGAATGGGCTGACCGCTTCCTCGTGCTTTACGGTATCGCCGCTCCCGATTC
GCAGCGCATCGCCTTCTATCGCCTTCTTGACGAGTTCTTCTGAGCGGGACTCTGGGGTTCGCGAAATGAC
CGACCAAGCGACGCCCAACCTGCCATCACGAGATTTCGATTCCACCGCCGCCTTCTATGAAAGGTTGGGC
TTCGGAATCGTTTTCCGGGACGCCGGCTGGATGATCCTCCAGCGCGGGGATCTCATGCTGGAGTTCTTCG
CCCACCCCAACTTGTTTATTGCAGCTTATAATGGTTACAAATAAAGCAATAGCATCACAAATTTCACAAA
TAAAGCATTTTTTTCACTGCATTCTAGTTGTGGTTTGTCCAAACTCATCAATGTATCTTATCATGTCTGT
ATACCGTCGACCTCTAGCTAGAGCTTGGCGTAATCATGGTCATAGCTGTTTCCTGTGTGAAATTGTTATC
CGCTCACAATTCCACACAACATACGAGCCGGAAGCATAAAGTGTAAAGCCTGGGGTGCCTAATGAGTGAG
CTAACTCACATTAATTGCGTTGCGCTCACTGCCCGCTTTCCAGTCGGGAAACCTGTCGTGCCAGCTGCAT
TAATGAATCGGCCAACGCGCGGGGAGAGGCGGTTTGCGTATTGGGCGCTCTTCCGCTTCCTCGCTCACTG
ACTCGCTGCGCTCGGTCGTTCGGCTGCGGCGAGCGGTATCAGCTCACTCAAAGGCGGTAATACGGTTATC
CACAGAATCAGGGGATAACGCAGGAAAGAACATGTGAGCAAAAGGCCAGCAAAAGGCCAGGAACCGTAAA
AAGGCCGCGTTGCTGGCGTTTTTCCATAGGCTCCGCCCCCCTGACGAGCATCACAAAAATCGACGCTCAA
GTCAGAGGTGGCGAAACCCGACAGGACTATAAAGATACCAGGCGTTTCCCCCTGGAAGCTCCCTCGTGCG
CTCTCCTGTTCCGACCCTGCCGCTTACCGGATACCTGTCCGCCTTTCTCCCTTCGGGAAGCGTGGCGCTT
TCTCATAGCTCACGCTGTAGGTATCTCAGTTCGGTGTAGGTCGTTCGCTCCAAGCTGGGCTGTGTGCACG
AACCCCCCGTTCAGCCCGACCGCTGCGCCTTATCCGGTAACTATCGTCTTGAGTCCAACCCGGTAAGACA
CGACTTATCGCCACTGGCAGCAGCCACTGGTAACAGGATTAGCAGAGCGAGGTATGTAGGCGGTGCTACA
GAGTTCTTGAAGTGGTGGCCTAACTACGGCTACACTAGAAGAACAGTATTTGGTATCTGCGCTCTGCTGA
AGCCAGTTACCTTCGGAAAAAGAGTTGGTAGCTCTTGATCCGGCAAACAAACCACCGCTGGTAGCGGTGG
TTTTTTTGTTTGCAAGCAGCAGATTACGCGCAGAAAAAAAGGATCTCAAGAAGATCCTTTGATCTTTTCT
ACGGGGTCTGACGCTCAGTGGAACGAAAACTCACGTTAAGGGATTTTGGTCATGAGATTATCAAAAAGGA
TCTTCACCTAGATCCTTTTAAATTAAAAATGAAGTTTTAAATCAATCTAAAGTATATATGAGTAAACTTG
GTCTGACAGTTACCAATGCTTAATCAGTGAGGCACCTATCTCAGCGATCTGTCTATTTCGTTCATCCATA
GTTGCCTGACTCCCCGTCGTGTAGATAACTACGATACGGGAGGGCTTACCATCTGGCCCCAGTGCTGCAA
TGATACCGCGAGACCCACGCTCACCGGCTCCAGATTTATCAGCAATAAACCAGCCAGCCGGAAGGGCCGA
GCGCAGAAGTGGTCCTGCAACTTTATCCGCCTCCATCCAGTCTATTAATTGTTGCCGGGAAGCTAGAGTA
AGTAGTTCGCCAGTTAATAGTTTGCGCAACGTTGTTGCCATTGCTACAGGCATCGTGGTGTCACGCTCGT
CGTTTGGTATGGCTTCATTCAGCTCCGGTTCCCAACGATCAAGGCGAGTTACATGATCCCCCATGTTGTG
CAAAAAAGCGGTTAGCTCCTTCGGTCCTCCGATCGTTGTCAGAAGTAAGTTGGCCGCAGTGTTATCACTC
ATGGTTATGGCAGCACTGCATAATTCTCTTACTGTCATGCCATCCGTAAGATGCTTTTCTGTGACTGGTG
AGTACTCAACCAAGTCATTCTGAGAATAGTGTATGCGGCGACCGAGTTGCTCTTGCCCGGCGTCAATACG
GGATAATACCGCGCCACATAGCAGAACTTTAAAAGTGCTCATCATTGGAAAACGTTCTTCGGGGCGAAAA
CTCTCAAGGATCTTACCGCTGTTGAGATCCAGTTCGATGTAACCCACTCGTGCACCCAACTGATCTTCAG
CATCTTTTACTTTCACCAGCGTTTCTGGGTGAGCAAAAACAGGAAGGCAAAATGCCGCAAAAAAGGGAAT
AAGGGCGACACGGAAATGTTGAATACTCATACTCTTCCTTTTTCAATATTATTGAAGCATTTATCAGGGT
TATTGTCTCATGAGCGGATACATATTTGAATGTATTTAGAAAAATAAACAAATAGGGGTTCCGCGCACAT
TTCCCCGAAAAGTGCCACCTGACGTC
